>Addgene plasmid #232626 | pBMN-MEF2A | addgene full sequence | sequence record 467237 | Addgene Long Read Sequencing Result
TATGCGGTGTGAAATACCGCACAGATGCGTAAGGAGAAAATACCGCATCAGGCGCCATTCGCCATTCAGG
CTGCGCAACTGTTGGGAAGGGCGATCGGTGCGGGCCTCTTCGCTATTACGCCAGCTGGCGAAAGGGGGAT
GTGCTGCAAGGCGATTAAGTTGGGTAACGCCAGGGTTTTCCCAGTCACGACGTTGTAAAACGACGGCCAG
TGCCAAGCTGACGCGTGTAGTCTTATGCAATACTCTTGTAGTCTTGCAACATGGTAACGATGAGTTAGCA
ACATGCCTTACAAGGAGAGAAAAAGCACCGTGCATGCCGATTGGTGGAAGTAAGGTGGTACGATCGTGCC
TTATTAGGAAGGCAACAGACGGGTCTGACATGGATTGGACGAACCACTGAATTGCCGCATTGCAGAGATA
TTGTATTTAAGTGCCTAGCTCGATACATAAACGGGTCTCTCTGGTTAGACCAGATCTGAGCCTGGGAGCT
CTCTGGCTAACTAGGGAACCCACTGCTTAAGCCTCAATAAAGCTTGCCTTGAGTGCTTCAAGTAGTGTGT
GCCCGTCTGTTGTGTGACTCTGGTAACTAGAGATCCCTCAGACCCTTTTAGTCAGTGTGGAAAATCTCTA
GCAGTGGCGCCCGAACAGGGACTTGAAAGCGAAAGGGAAACCAGAGGAGCTCTCTCGACGCAGGACTCGG
TTTGCTGAAGCGCGCACGGCAAGAGGCGAGGGGCGGCGACTGGTGAGTACGCCAAAAATTTTGACTAGCG
GAGGCTAGAAGGAGAGAGATGGGTGCGAGAGCGTCAGTATTAAGCGGGGGAGAATTAGATCGGGATGGGA
AAAAATTCGGTTAAGGCCAGGGGGAAAGAAAAAATATAAATTAAAACATATAGTATGGGCAAGCAGGGAG
CTAGAACGATTCGCAGTTAATCCTGGCCTGTTAGAAACATCAGAAGGCTGTAGACAAATACTGGGACAGC
TACAACCATCCCTTCAGACAGGATCAGAAGAACTTAGATCATTATATAATACAGTAGCAACCCTCTATTG
TGTGCATCAAAGGATAGAGATAAAAGACACCAAGGAAGCTTTAGACAAGATAGAGGAAGAGCAAAACAAA
AGTAAGACCACCGCACAGCAAGCGGCCGCTGATCTTCAGACCTGGAGGAGGAGATATGAGGGACAATTGG
AGAAGTGAATTATATAAATATAAAGTAGTAAAAATTGAACCATTAGGAGTAGCACCCACCAAGGCAAAGA
GAAGAGTGGTGCAGAGAGAAAAAAGAGCAGTGGGAATAGGAGCTTTGTTCCTTGGGTTCTTGGGAGCAGC
AGGAAGCACTATGGGCGCAGCGTCAATGACGCTGACGGTACAGGCCAGACAATTATTGTCTGGTATAGTG
CAGCAGCAGAACAATTTGCTGAGGGCTATTGAGGCGCAACAGCATCTGTTGCAACTCACAGTCTGGGGCA
TCAAGCAGCTCCAGGCAAGAATCCTGGCTGTGGAAAGATACCTAAAGGATCAACAGCTCCTGGGGATTTG
GGGTTGCTCTGGAAAACTCATTTGCACCACTGCTGTGCCTTGGAATGCTAGTTGGAGTAATAAATCTCTG
GAACAGATTTGGAATCACACGACCTGGATGGAGTGGGACAGAGAAATTAACAATTACACAAGCTTAATAC
ACTCCTTAATTGAAGAATCGCAAAACCAGCAAGAAAAGAATGAACAAGAATTATTGGAATTAGATAAATG
GGCAAGTTTGTGGAATTGGTTTAACATAACAAATTGGCTGTGGTATATAAAATTATTCATAATGATAGTA
GGAGGCTTGGTAGGTTTAAGAATAGTTTTTGCTGTACTTTCTATAGTGAATAGAGTTAGGCAGGGATATT
CACCATTATCGTTTCAGACCCACCTCCCAACCCCGAGGGGACCCGACAGGCCCGAAGGAATAGAAGAAGA
AGGTGGAGAGAGAGACAGAGACAGATCCATTCGATTAGTGAACGGATCTCGACGGTATCGGTTAACTTTT
AAAAGAAAAGGGGGGATTGGGGGGTACAGTGCAGGGGAAAGAATAGTAGACATAATAGCAACAGACATAC
AAACTAAAGAATTACAAAAACAAATTACAAAATTCAAAATTTTATCGGACATTGATTATTGACTAGTTAT
TAATAGTAATCAATTACGGGGTCATTAGTTCATAGCCCATATATGGAGTTCCGCGTTACATAACTTACGG
TAAATGGCCCGCCTGGCTGACCGCCCAACGACCCCCGCCCATTGACGTCAATAATGACGTATGTTCCCAT
AGTAACGCCAATAGGGACTTTCCATTGACGTCAATGGGTGGAGTATTTACGGTAAACTGCCCACTTGGCA
GTACATCAAGTGTATCATATGCCAAGTACGCCCCCTATTGACGTCAATGACGGTAAATGGCCCGCCTGGC
ATTATGCCCAGTACATGACCTTATGGGACTTTCCTACTTGGCAGTACATCTACGTATTAGTCATCGCTAT
TACCATGGTGATGCGGTTTTGGCAGTACATCAATGGGCGTGGATAGCGGTTTGACTCACGGGGATTTCCA
AGTCTCCACCCCATTGACGTCAATGGGAGTTTGTTTTGGCACCAAAATCAACGGGACTTTCCAAAATGTC
GTAACAACTCCGCCCCATTGACGCAAATGGGCGGTAGGCGTGTACGGTGGGAGGTCTATATAAGCAGAGC
TCTCTGGCTAACTAGAGAACCCACTGCTTACTGGCTTATCGAAATTAATACGACTCACTATAGGGAGACC
CAAGCTGGCTAGCGTTTAAACTTAAGCTTGCCACCATGGGGCGGAAGAAAATACAAATCACACGCATAAT
GGATGAAAGGAACCGACAGGTCACTTTTACAAAGAGAAAGTTTGGATTAATGAAGAAAGCCTATGAACTT
AGTGTGCTCTGTGACTGTGAAATAGCACTCATCATTTTCAACAGCTCTAACAAACTGTTTCAATATGCTA
GCACTGATATGGACAAAGTTCTTCTCAAGTATACAGAATATAATGAACCTCATGAAAGCAGAACCAACTC
GGATATTGTTGAGACTTTAAGAAAGAAAGGCCTTAATGGTTGTGAGAGCCCTGATGCTGACGATTACTTT
GAGCACAGTCCACTCTCGGAGGACAGATTCAGCAAACTAAATGAAGATAGTGATTTTATTTTCAAACGAG
GCCCTCCTGGTCTGCCACCTCAGAACTTTTCAATGTCTGTCACAGTTCCAGTGACCAGCCCCAATGCTTT
GTCCTACACTAACCCAGGGAGTTCACTGGTGTCCCCATCTTTGGCAGCCAGCTCAACGTTAACAGATTCA
AGCATGCTCTCTCCACCTCAAACCACATTACATAGAAATGTGTCTCCTGGAGCTCCTCAGAGACCACCAA
GTACTGGCAATGCAGGTGGGATGTTGAGCACTACAGACCTCACAGTGCCAAATGGAGCTGGAAGCAGTCC
AGTGGGGAATGGATTTGTAAACTCAAGAGCTTCTCCAAATTTGATTGGAGCTACTGGTGCAAATAGCTTA
GGCAAAGTCATGCCTACAAAGTCTCCCCCTCCACCAGGTGGTGGTAATCTTGGAATGAACAGTAGGAAAC
CAGATCTTCGAGTTGTCATCCCCCCTTCAAGCAAGGGCATGATGCCTCCACTAAATACCCAAAGGATCAG
TAGTTCTCAAGCCACTCAACCTCTTGCTACCCCAGTCGTGTCTGTGACAACCCCAAGCTTGCCTCCGCAA
GGACTTGTGTACTCAGCAATGCCGACTGCCTACAACACTGATTATTCACTGACCAGCGCTGACCTGTCAG
CCCTTCAAGGCTTCAACTCGCCAGGAATGCTGTCGCTGGGACAGGTGTCGGCCTGGCAGCAGCACCACCT
AGGACAAGCAGCCCTCAGCTCTCTTGTTGCTGGAGGGCAGTTATCTCAGGGTTCCAATTTATCCATTAAT
ACCAACCAAAACATCAGCATCAAGTCCGAACCGATTTCACCTCCTCGGGATCGTATGACCCCATCGGGCT
TCGAGCAGCAGCAGCAGCAGCAGCAGCAGCAGCAGCCGCCGCCACCACCGCAGCCCCAGCCACAACCCCC
GCAGCCCCAGCCCCGACAGGAAATGGGGCGCTCCCCTGTGGACAGTCTGAGCAGCTCTAGTAGCTCCTAT
GATGGCAGTGATCGGGAGGATCCACGGGGCGACTTCCATTCTCCAATTGTGCTTGGCCGACCCCCAAACA
CTGAGGACAGAGAAAGCCCTTCTGTAAAGCGAATGAGGATGGACGCGTGGGTGACCGGTACCAAGCTTGG
GCCCTACCCATACGACGTGCCTGACTACGCCGTCAAGCTCGACTACAAAGACCATGACGGTGATTATAAA
GATCATGACATCGATTACAAGGATGACGATGACAAGGAGGGCAGAGGAAGTCTGCTAACATGCGGTGACG
TCGAGGAGAATCCTGGGCCCGCTAGCGGATCAGGTGCCACGAACTTCTCTCTGTTAAAGCAAGCAGGAGA
CGTGGAAGAAAACCCCGGTCCCTTAATTAATGGCTCCGGACCGGTGAAACAGACTTTGAATTTTGACCTT
CTCAAGTTGGCGGGAGACGTGGAGTCCAACCCAGGCCCAGTCGACCCCGGGATGACCGAGTACAAGCCCA
CGGTGCGCCTCGCCACCCGCGACGACGTCCCCAGGGCCGTACGCACCCTCGCCGCCGCGTTCGCCGACTA
CCCCGCCACGCGCCACACCGTCGATCCGGACCGCCACATCGAGCGGGTCACCGAGCTGCAAGAACTCTTC
CTCACGCGCGTCGGGCTCGACATCGGCAAGGTGTGGGTCGCGGACGACGGCGCCGCGGTGGCGGTCTGGA
CCACGCCGGAGAGCGTCGAAGCGGGGGCGGTGTTCGCCGAGATCGGCCCGCGCATGGCCGAGTTGAGCGG
TTCCCGGCTGGCCGCGCAGCAACAGATGGAAGGCCTCCTGGCGCCGCACCGGCCCAAGGAGCCCGCGTGG
TTCCTGGCCACCGTCGGCGTCTCGCCCGACCACCAGGGCAAGGGTCTGGGCAGCGCCGTCGTGCTCCCCG
GAGTGGAGGCGGCCGAGCGCGCCGGGGTGCCCGCCTTCCTGGAGACCTCCGCGCCCCGCAACCTCCCCTT
CTACGAGCGGCTCGGCTTCACCGTCACCGCCGACGTCGAGGTGCCCGAAGGACCGCGCACCTGGTGCATG
ACCCGCAAGCCCGGTGCCTGATATCAACCTCTGGATTACAAAATTTGTGAAAGATTGACTGGTATTCTTA
ACTATGTTGCTCCTTTTACGCTATGTGGATACGCTGCTTTAATGCCTTTGTATCATGCTATTGCTTCCCG
TATGGCTTTCATTTTCTCCTCCTTGTATAAATCCTGGTTGCTGTCTCTTTATGAGGAGTTGTGGCCCGTT
GTCAGGCAACGTGGCGTGGTGTGCACTGTGTTTGCTGACGCAACCCCCACTGGTTGGGGCATTGCCACCA
CCTGTCAGCTCCTTTCCGGGACTTTCGCTTTCCCCCTCCCTATTGCCACGGCGGAACTCATCGCCGCCTG
CCTTGCCCGCTGCTGGACAGGGGCTCGGCTGTTGGGCACTGACAATTCCGTGGTGTTGTCGGGGAAATCA
TCGTCCTTTCCTTGGCTGCTCGCCTGTGTTGCCACCTGGATTCTGCGCGGGACGTCCTTCTGCTACGTCC
CTTCGGCCCTCAATCCAGCGGACCTTCCTTCCCGCGGCCTGCTGCCGGCTCTGCGGCCTCTTCCGCGTCT
CCGCCTTCGCCCTCAGACGAGTCGGATCTCCCTTTGGGCCGCCTCCCCGCCTGGTACCTTTAAGACCAAT
GACTTACAAGGCAGCTGTAGATCTTAGCCACTTTTTAAAAGAAAAGGGGGGACTGGAAGGGCTAATTCAC
TCCCAACGATGTCAAGAATTGGAACGCTGACGTCATCAACCCGCTCCAAGGAATCGCGGGCCCAGTGTCA
CTAGGCGGGAACACCCAGCGCGCGTGCGCCCTGGCAGGAAGATGGCTGTGAGGGACAGGGGAGTGGCGCC
CTGCAATATTTGCATGTCGCTATGTGTTCTGGGAAATCACCATAAACGTGAAATGTCTTTGGATTTGGGA
ATCTTATAAGTTCTGTATGAGACCACTTGGATCCTCTGAATTCTTCGATTCTGCTTTTTGCTTCTACTGG
GTCTCTCTGGTTAGACCAGATCTGAGCCTGGGAGCTCTCTGGCTAACTAGGGAACCCACTGCTTAAGCCT
CAATAAAGCTTGCCTTGAGTGCTTCAAGTAGTGTGTGCCCGTCTGTTGTGTGACTCTGGTAACTAGAGAT
CCCTCAGACCCTTTCAGTCAGTGTGGAAAATCTCTAGCAGTAGTAGTTCATGTCATCTTATTATTCAGTA
TTTATAACTTGCAAAGAAATGAATATCAGAGAGTGAGAGGAACTTGTTTATTGCAGCTTATAATGGTTAC
AAATAAAGCAATAGCATCACAAATTTCACAAATAAAGCATTTTTTTCACTGCATTCTAGTTGTGGTTTGT
CCAAACTCATCAATGTATCTTATCATGTCTGGCTCTAGCTATCCCGCCCCTAACTCCGCCCATCCCGCCC
CTAACTCCGCCCAGTTCCGCCCATTCTCCGCCCCATGGCTGACTAATTTTTTTTATTTATGCAGAGGCCG
AGGCCGCCTCGGCCTCTGAGCTATTCCAGAAGTAGTGAGGAGGCTTTTTTGGAGGCCTAGACTTTTGCAG
AGACCAAATTCGTAATCATGTCATAGCTGTTTCCTGTGTGAAATTGTTATCCGCTCACAATTCCACACAA
CATACGAGCCGGAAGCATAAAGTGTAAAGCCTGGGGTGCCTAATGAGTGAGCTAACTCACATTAATTGCG
TTGCGCTCACTGCCCGCTTTCCAGTCGGGAAACCTGTCGTGCCAGCTGCATTAATGAATCGGCCAACGCG
CGGGGAGAGGCGGTTTGCGTATTGGGCGCTCTTCCGCTTCCTCGCTCACTGACTCGCTGCGCTCGGTCGT
TCGGCTGCGGCGAGCGGTATCAGCTCACTCAAAGGCGGTAATACGGTTATCCACAGAATCAGGGGATAAC
GCAGGAAAGAACATGTGAGCAAAAGGCCAGCAAAAGGCCAGGAACCGTAAAAAGGCCGCGTTGCTGGCGT
TTTTCCATAGGCTCCGCCCCCCTGACGAGCATCACAAAAATCGACGCTCAAGTCAGAGGTGGCGAAACCC
GACAGGACTATAAAGATACCAGGCGTTTCCCCCTGGAAGCTCCCTCGTGCGCTCTCCTGTTCCGACCCTG
CCGCTTACCGGATACCTGTCCGCCTTTCTCCCTTCGGGAAGCGTGGCGCTTTCTCATAGCTCACGCTGTA
GGTATCTCAGTTCGGTGTAGGTCGTTCGCTCCAAGCTGGGCTGTGTGCACGAACCCCCCGTTCAGCCCGA
CCGCTGCGCCTTATCCGGTAACTATCGTCTTGAGTCCAACCCGGTAAGACACGACTTATCGCCACTGGCA
GCAGCCACTGGTAACAGGATTAGCAGAGCGAGGTATGTAGGCGGTGCTACAGAGTTCTTGAAGTGGTGGC
CTAACTACGGCTACACTAGAAGAACAGTATTTGGTATCTGCGCTCTGCTGAAGCCAGTTACCTTCGGAAA
AAGAGTTGGTAGCTCTTGATCCGGCAAACAAACCACCGCTGGTAGCGGTGGTTTTTTTGTTTGCAAGCAG
CAGATTACGCGCAGAAAAAAAGGATCTCAAGAAGATCCTTTGATCTTTTCTACGGGGTCTGACGCTCAGT
GGAACGAAAACTCACGTTAAGGGATTTTGGTCATGAGATTATCAAAAAGGATCTTCACCTAGATCCTTTT
AAATTAAAAATGAAGTTTTAAATCAATCTAAAGTATATATGAGTAAACTTGGTCTGACAGTTACCAATGC
TTAATCAGTGAGGCACCTATCTCAGCGATCTGTCTATTTCGTTCATCCATAGTTGCCTGACTCCCCGTCG
TGTAGATAACTACGATACGGGAGGGCTTACCATCTGGCCCCAGTGCTGCAATGATACCGCGAGACCCACG
CTCACCGGCTCCAGATTTATCAGCAATAAACCAGCCAGCCGGAAGGGCCGAGCGCAGAAGTGGTCCTGCA
ACTTTATCCGCCTCCATCCAGTCTATTAATTGTTGCCGGGAAGCTAGAGTAAGTAGTTCGCCAGTTAATA
GTTTGCGCAACGTTGTTGCCATTGCTACAGGCATCGTGGTGTCACGCTCGTCGTTTGGTATGGCTTCATT
CAGCTCCGGTTCCCAACGATCAAGGCGAGTTACATGATCCCCCATGTTGTGCAAAAAAGCGGTTAGCTCC
TTCGGTCCTCCGATCGTTGTCAGAAGTAAGTTGGCCGCAGTGTTATCACTCATGGTTATGGCAGCACTGC
ATAATTCTCTTACTGTCATGCCATCCGTAAGATGCTTTTCTGTGACTGGTGAGTACTCAACCAAGTCATT
CTGAGAATAGTGTATGCGGCGACCGAGTTGCTCTTGCCCGGCGTCAATACGGGATAATACCGCGCCACAT
AGCAGAACTTTAAAAGTGCTCATCATTGGAAAACGTTCTTCGGGGCGAAAACTCTCAAGGATCTTACCGC
TGTTGAGATCCAGTTCGATGTAACCCACTCGTGCACCCAACTGATCTTCAGCATCTTTTACTTTCACCAG
CGTTTCTGGGTGAGCAAAAACAGGAAGGCAAAATGCCGCAAAAAAGGGAATAAGGGCGACACGGAAATGT
TGAATACTCATACTCTTCCTTTTTCAATATTATTGAAGCATTTATCAGGGTTATTGTCTCATGAGCGGAT
ACATATTTGAATGTATTTAGAAAAATAAACAAATAGGGGTTCCGCGCACATTTCCCCGAAAAGTGCCACC
TGACGTCTAAGAAACCATTATTATCATGACATTAACCTATAAAAATAGGCGTATCACGAGGCCCTTTCGT
CTCGCGCGTTTCGGTGATGACGGTGAAAACCTCTGACACATGCAGCTCCCGGAGACGGTCACAGCTTGTC
TGTAAGCGGATGCCGGGAGCAGACAAGCCCGTCAGGGCGCGTCAGCGGGTGTTGGCGGGTGTCGGGGCTG
GCTTAACTATGCGGCATCAGAGCAGATTGTACTGAGAGTGCACCA
Features (pLannotate 1.2.2; 32 found; start..end, strand, type, name):
     58..212     -  CDS            lacZα (fragment): LacZα fragment of β-galactosidase; lacZ fragment
    226..452     +  promoter       RSV promoter: Rous sarcoma virus enhancer/promoter
    453..633     +  LTR            5' LTR (truncated): truncated 5' long terminal repeat (LTR) from HIV-1
    680..805     +  misc_feature   HIV-1 Ψ: packaging signal of human immunodeficiency virus type 1
    789..1152    +  CDS            HIV-1 gag (fragment): gag protein from human immunodeficiency virus 1; gag
   1298..1531    +  misc_feature   RRE: The Rev response element (RRE) of HIV-1 allows for Rev-dependent mRNA export from the nucleus to the cytoplasm.
   1908..2008    +  CDS            Rev (fragment): human immunodeficiency virus 1 (HIV-1) Rev protein; rev; enhances nuclear export of unspliced and incompletely spliced viral mRNAs
   2027..2143    +  misc_feature   cPPT/CTS: central polypurine tract and central termination sequence of HIV-1
   2148..2527    +  enhancer       CMV enhancer: human cytomegalovirus immediate early enhancer
   2528..2731    +  promoter       CMV promoter: human cytomegalovirus (CMV) immediate early promoter
   2727..2760    +  LTR            5' LTR (truncated) (fragment): truncated 5' long terminal repeat (LTR) from HIV-1
   2776..2794    +  promoter       T7 promoter: promoter for bacteriophage T7 RNA polymerase
   2836..4326    +  CDS            Mef2a: MEF2A_MOUSE - Experimental evidence at protein level: Swiss-Prot protein existence level 1. Transcriptional activator which binds specifically to the MEF2 element, 5'-YTA[AT](4)TAR-3', found in numerous muscle-specific genes. Also involved in the activation of numerous growth factor- and stress-induced genes. Mediates cellular functions not only in skeletal and cardiac muscle development, but also in neuronal differentiation and survival. Plays diverse roles in the control of cell growth, survival and apoptosis via p38 MAPK signaling in muscle-specific and/or growth factor-related transcriptio
   4381..4446    +  CDS            3xFLAG: three tandem FLAG® epitope tags, followed by an enterokinase cleavage site
   4516..4571    +  CDS            P2A (fragment): 2A peptide from porcine teschovirus-1 polyprotein Eukaryotic ribosomes fail to insert a peptide bond between the Gly and Pro residues, yielding separate polypeptides.
   4594..4652    +  CDS            F2A (fragment): 2A peptide from foot-and-mouth disease virus polyprotein Eukaryotic ribosomes fail to insert a peptide bond between the Gly and Pro residues, yielding separate polypeptides.
   4672..5271    +  CDS            PuroR: puromycin N-acetyltransferase; pac from Streptomyces alboniger; confers resistance to puromycin
   5273..5860    +  misc_feature   WPRE: woodchuck hepatitis virus posttranscriptional regulatory element
   5855..5959    +  CDS            nef (fragment): NEF_SIVS4 - Experimental evidence at protein level: Swiss-Prot protein existence level 1. Interferes with TCR signaling from the cell membrane. Interacts with CD247/TCRZ (TCR zeta chain) and exert potent down- regulation of cell surface TCR/CD3 complexes. From Simian immunodeficiency virus (isolate F236/smH4) (SIV-sm) (Simian immunodeficiency virus sooty mangabey monkey).
   5972..6186    +  promoter       H1 promoter: human H1 RNA promoter
   6229..6409    +  LTR            5' LTR (truncated): truncated 5' long terminal repeat (LTR) from HIV-1
   6481..6602    +  polyA_signal   SV40 poly(A) signal: SV40 polyadenylation signal
   6642..6777    +  rep_origin     SV40 ori: SV40 origin of replication
   6834..6850    -  protein_bind   lac operator: The lac repressor binds to the lac operator to inhibit transcription in E. coli. This inhibition can be relieved by adding lactose or isopropyl-β-D-thiogalactopyranoside (IPTG). lac repressor encoded by lacI
   6858..6888    -  promoter       lac promoter: promoter for the E. coli lac operon
   6903..6924    -  protein_bind   CAP binding site: CAP binding activates transcription in the presence of cAMP. E. coli catabolite activator protein
   6937..7029    -  CDS            lacI (fragment): lac repressor; lacI; The lac repressor binds to the lac operator to inhibit transcription in E. coli. This inhibition can be relieved by adding lactose or isopropyl-β-D-thiogalactopyranoside (IPTG).
   7212..7800    -  rep_origin     ori: high-copy-number ColE1/pMB1/pBR322/pUC origin of replication
   7971..8831    -  CDS            AmpR: β-lactamase; bla; confers resistance to ampicillin, carbenicillin, and related antibiotics
   8832..8936    -  promoter       AmpR promoter: bla
   9031..9066    +  CDS            rop (fragment): Rop protein, which maintains plasmids at low copy number; rop
   9168..52      +  misc_feature   bom (fragment) (across the origin): basis of mobility region from pBR322
