[The description below was written by a language model from this plasmid's Addgene catalogue record and pLannotate feature annotations shown in this document.]
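Description:
pBMN-MEF2A is a third-generation-style HIV-1 lentiviral transfer plasmid for expressing human MEF2A in mammalian cells. It is built on the pBMN(CMV-copGFP-Puro) backbone, itself derived from pGreenPuro. In bacteria it is maintained through a ColE1/pUC-type origin and an ampicillin resistance gene. The catalogue lists it as low copy, although the annotated origin is of the high-copy type. The viral genome is transcribed from an RSV promoter fused to a truncated 5' LTR and carries the Ψ packaging signal with a gag fragment, the Rev response element for nuclear export of unspliced RNA, and the cPPT/CTS. A WPRE enhances transcript expression, and a truncated 3' LTR is followed by an SV40 polyadenylation signal and SV40 origin. An H1 promoter is annotated just upstream of the 3' LTR, a remnant of the shRNA-capable parent vector; no hairpin insert is annotated after it.

The internal cassette is driven by the CMV enhancer/promoter, which according to the record was swapped for the version from pcDNA3.1, consistent with the adjacent T7 promoter. It directs the MEF2A coding sequence, amplified from an earlier human MEF2A plasmid. The automated annotation matched it to the mouse orthologue, but the catalogue states human. The insert carries a C-terminal HA-3xFLAG tag, of which only the 3xFLAG is picked up in the feature table. Downstream, 2A-type peptide sequences (annotated as P2A and F2A fragments) link the open reading frame to puromycin N-acetyltransferase, so a single transcript should yield the tagged transcription factor and the selection marker as separate proteins. No copGFP feature is annotated, which suggests MEF2A occupies the reporter's position. The plasmid suits stable MEF2A overexpression with puromycin selection and epitope-based detection or pull-down. The associated publication concerns a gain-of-function enhancer variant near KCNB1.
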