Addgene plasmid #232626: pBMN-MEF2A
Purpose: Lentiviral plasmid expressing human MEF2A.
Depositing lab: Claes Wadelius. Depositing organization: Uppsala University. Publication: Gain-of-function enhancer variant near KCNB1 causes familial ST-depression syndrome. Christensen AH, Pan G, Marvig RL, Rodriguez Gonzalez FG, Vissing CR, Silajdzija E, Frosted R, Girma EG, Gabrielaite M, Jensen HK, Rossing K, Henriksen FL, Sandgaard NCF, Ahlberg G, Ghouse J, Lundegaard PR, Weischenfeldt J, Wadelius C, Bundgaard H. Eur Heart J. 2025 Apr 10:ehaf213. doi: 10.1093/eurheartj/ehaf213. PubMed 40208226.
Backbone
  Vector backbone: pBMN(CMV-copGFP-Puro)
  Backbone manufacturer: Constructed from pGreenPuro (SBI) by Magnus Essand Lab
  Modifications to backbone: CMV promoter was replaced with the CMV promoter in pCDNA3.1. The CDS of human MEF2A was amplified from hMEF2A WT (Addgene #118354).
  Vector type: Mammalian Expression, Lentiviral
Growth in bacteria
  Bacterial resistance: Ampicillin, 100 μg/mL
  Growth temperature: 30°C
  Growth strain: NEB Stable
  Copy number: Low Copy
Gene/Insert
  Gene/Insert name: MEF2A
  Species: H. sapiens (human)
  Entrez Gene: MEF2A (a.k.a. ADCAD1, RSRFC4, RSRFC9, mef2)
  Promoter: CMV
  Tag / fusion protein: HA-3xFLAG (C terminal on insert)
  Cloning method: Other
  Sequencing primers: 5′ CGCAAATGGGCGGTAGGCGTG; 3′ GCACCGTGGGCTTGTACTC
Resource information
  A portion of this plasmid was derived from a plasmid made by: The CDS of human MEF2A was amplified from hMEF2A WT (Addgene #118354)
Terms and licenses: Academic/Nonprofit Terms; Industry Terms: Not Available to Industry
How to cite: pBMN-MEF2A was a gift from Claes Wadelius (Addgene plasmid # 232626 ; http://n2t.net/addgene:232626 ; RRID:Addgene_232626)
